>Addgene plasmid #232174 | pAAV1_Rep52-VP1 | addgene full sequence | sequence record 466767 | Addgene NGS Result
TTCTGATACGCCTTTTTGACGACAGAAACGGGTTGAGATTCTGACACGGGAAAGCACTCTAAACAGTCTT
TCTGTCCGTGAGTGAAGCAGATATTTGAATTCTGATTCATTCTCTCGCATTGTCTGCAGGGAAACAGCAT
CAGATTCATGCCCACGTGACGAGAACATTTGTTTTGGTACCTGTCTGCGTAGTTGATCGAAGCTTCCGCG
TCTGACGTCGATGGCTGCGCAACTGACTCGCGCACCCGTTTGGGCTCACTTATATCTGCGTCACTGGGGG
CGGGTCTTTTCTTGGCTCCACCCTTTTTGACGTAGAATTCATGCTCCACCTCAACCACGTGATCCTTTGC
CCACCGGAAAAAGTCTTTGACTTCCTGCTTGGTGACCTTCCCAAAGTCATGATCCAGACGGCGGGTGAGT
TCAAATTTGAACATCCGGTCTTGCAACGGCTGCTGGTGTTCGAAGGTCGTTGAGTTCCCGTCAATCACGG
CGCACATGTTGGTGTTGGAGGTGACGATCACGGGAGTCGGGTCTATCTGGGCCGAGGACTTGCATTTCTG
GTCCACGCGCACCTTGCTTCCTCCGAGAATGGCTTTGGCCGACTCCACGACCTTGGCGGTCATCTTCCCC
TCCTCCCACCAGATCACCATCTTGTCGACACAGTCGTTGAAGGGAAAGTTCTCATTGGTCCAGTTTACGC
ACCCGTAGAAGGGCACAGTGTGGGCTATGGCCTCCGCGATGTTGGTCTTCCCGGTAGTTGCAGGCCCAAA
CAGCCAGATGGTGTTCCTCTTGCCGAACTTTTTCGTGGCCCATCCCAGAAAGACGGAAGCCGCATATTGG
GGATCGTACCCGTTTAGTTCCAAAATTTTATAAATCCGATTGCTGGAAATGTCCTCCACGGGCTGCTGGC
CCACCAGGTAGTCGGGGGCGGTTTTAGTCAGGCTCATAATCTTTCCCGCATTGTCCAAGGCAGCCTTGAT
TTGGGACCGCGAGTTGGAGGCCGCATTGAAGGAGATGTATGAGGCCTGGTCCTCCTGGATCCACTGCTTC
TCCGAGGTAATCCCCTTGTCCACGAGCCACCCGACCAGCTCCATGTACCTGGCTGAAGTTTTTGATCTGA
TCACCGGCGCATCAGAATTGGGATTCTGATTCTCTTTGTTCTGCTCCTGCGTCTGCGACACGTGCGTCAG
ATGCTGCGCCACCAACCGTTTACGCTCCGTGAGATTCAAACAGGCGCTTAAATACTGTTCCATATTAGTC
CACGCCCACTGGAGCTCAGGCTGGGTTTTGGGGAGCAAGTAATTGGGGATGTAGCACTCATCCACCACCT
TGTTCCCGCCTCCGGCGCCATTTCTGGTCTTTGTGACCGCGAACCAGTTTGGCAAAGTCGGCTCGATCCC
GCGGTAAATTCTCTGAATCAGTTTTTCGCGAATCTGACTCAGGAAACGTCCCAAAACCATGGATTTCACC
CCGGTGGTTTCCACGAGCACGTGCATGTGGAAGTAGCTCTCTCCCTTCTCAAATTGCACAAAGAAAAGAG
CCTCCGGGGCCTTACTCACACGGCGCCATTCCGTCAGAAAGTCGCGCTGCAGCTTCTCGGCCACGGTCAG
GGGTGCCTGCTCAATCAGATTCAGATCCATGTCAGAATCTGGCGGCAACTCCCATTCCTTCTCGGCCACC
CAGTTCACAAAGCTGTCAGAAATGCCGGGCAGATGCTCGTCAAGGTCGCTGGGGACCTTAATCACAATCT
CGTAAAACCCCGGCATGGCGGCTGCGCGTTCAAACCTCCCGCTTCAAAATGGAGACCCTGCGAGCTCCCC
CGATACCGTCGACCTCGAGGGGGGGCCCGGTACCCAATTCGCCCTATAGTGAGTCGTATTACGCGCGCTC
ACTGGCCGTCGTTTTACAACGTCGTGACTGGGAAAACCCTGGCGTTACCCAACTTAATCGCCTTGCAGCA
CATCCCCCTTTCGCCAGCTGGCGTAATAGCGAAGAGGCCCGCACCGATCGCCCTTCCCAACAGTTGCGCA
GCCTGAATGGCGAATGGG
[124 nt withheld, positions 2049-2172]
C
[91 nt withheld, positions 2174-2264]
A
[49 nt withheld, positions 2266-2314]
CCTTTGACGTTGGAGTCCACGTTCTTT
[37 nt withheld, positions 2342-2378]
ACCCTATCTCGGTCTATTCTTTTGATTTATAAGGGATTTTGCCGATTTCGGCCTATTGGTTAAAAAATGA
GCTGATTTAACAAAAATTTAACGCGAATTTTAACAAAATATTAACGCTTACAATTTAGGTGGCACTTTTC
GGGGAAATGTGCGCGGAACCCCTATTTGTTTATTTTTCTAAATACATTCAAATATGTATCCGCTCATGAG
ACAATAACCCTGATAAATGCTTCAATAATATTGAAAAAGGAAGAGTATGAGTATTCAACATTTCCGTGTC
GCCCTTATTCCCTTTTTTGCGGCATTTTGCCTTCCTGTTTTTGCTCACCCAGAAACGCTGGTGAAAGTAA
AAGATGCTGAAGATCAGTTGGGTGCACGAGTGGGTTACATCGAACTGGATCTCAACAGCGGTAAGATCCT
TGAGAGTTTTCGCCCCGAAGAACGTTTTCCAATGATGAGCACTTTTAAAGTTCTGCTATGTGGCGCGGTA
TTATCCCGTATTGACGCCGGGCAAGAGCAACTCGGTCGCCGCATACACTATTCTCAGAATGACTTGGTTG
AGTACTCACCAGTCACAGAAAAGCATCTTACGGATGGCATGACAGTAAGAGAATTATGCAGTGCTGCCAT
AACCATGAGTGATAACACTGCGGCCAACTTACTTCTGACAACGATCGGAGGACCGAAGGAGCTAACCGCT
TTTTTGCACAACATGGGGGATCATGTAACTCGCCTTGATCGTTGGGAACCGGAGCTGAATGAAGCCATAC
CAAACGACGAGCGTGACACCACGATGCCTGTAGCAATGGCAACAACGTTGCGCAAACTATTAACTGGCGA
ACTACTTACTCTAGCTTCCCGGCAACAATTAATAGACTGGATGGAGGCGGATAAAGTTGCAGGACCACTT
CTGCGCTCGGCCCTTCCGGCTGGCTGGTTTATTGCTGATAAATCTGGAGCCGGTGAGCGTGGGTCTCGCG
GTATCATTGCAGCACTGGGGCCAGATGGTAAGCCCTCCCGTATCGTAGTTATCTACACGACGGGGAGTCA
GGCAACTATGGATGAACGAAATAGACAGATCGCTGAGATAGGTGCCTCACTGATTAAGCATTGGTAACTG
TCAGACCAAGTTTACTCATATATACTTTAGATTGATTTAAAACTTCATTTTTAATTTAAAAGGATCTAGG
TGAAGATCCTTTTTGATAATCTCATGACCAAAATCCCTTAACGTGAGTTTTCGTTCCACTGAGCGTCAGA
CCCCGTAGAAAAGATCAAAGGATCTTCTTGAGATCCTTTTTTTCTGCGCGTAATCTGCTGCTTGCAAACA
AAAAAACCACCGCTACCAGCGGTGGTTTGTTTGCCGGATCAAGAGCTACCAACTCTTTTTCCGAAGGTAA
CTGGCTTCAGCAGAGCGCAGATACCAAATACTGTTCTTCTAGTGTAGCCGTAGTTAGGCCACCACTTCAA
GAACTCTGTAGCACCGCCTACATACCTCGCTCTGCTAATCCTGTTACCAGTGGCTGCTGCCAGTGGCGAT
AAGTCGTGTCTTACCGGGTTGGACTCAAGACGATAGTTACCGGATAAGGCGCAGCGGTCGGGCTGAACGG
GGGGTTCGTGCACACAGCCCAGCTTGGAGCGAACGACCTACACCGAACTGAGATACCTACAGCGTGAGCT
ATGAGAAAGCGCCACGCTTCCCGAAGGGAGAAAGGCGGACAGGTATCCGGTAAGCGGCAGGGTCGGAACA
GGAGAGCGCACGAGGGAGCTTCCAGGGGGAAACGCCTGGTATCTTTATAGTCCTGTCGGGTTTCGCCACC
TCTGACTTGAGCGTCGATTTTTGTGATGCTCGTCAGGGGGGCGGAGCCTATGGAAAAACGCCAGCAACGC
GGCCTTTTTACGGTTCCTGGCCTTTTGCTGGCCTTTTGCTCACATGTTCTTTCCTGCGTTATCCCCTGAT
TCTGTGGATAACCGTATTACCGCCTTTGAGTGAGCTGATACCGCTCGCCGCAGCCGAACGACCGAGCGCA
GCGAGTCAGTGAGCGAGGAAGCGGAAGAGCGCCCAATACGCAAACCGCCTCTCCCCGCGCGTTGGCCGAT
TCATTAATGCAGCTGGCACGACAGGTTTCCCGACTGGAAAGCGGGCAGTGAGCGCAACGCAATTAATGTG
AGTTAGCTCACTCATTAGGCACCCCAGGCTTTACACTTTATGCTTCCGGCTCGTATGTTGTGTGGAATTG
TGAGCGGATAACAATTTCACACAGGAAACAGCTATGACCATGATTACGCCAAGCGCGCAATTAACCCTCA
CTAAAGGGAACAAAAGCTGGAGCTCCACCGCGGTGGCGGCCGCTCTAGTCGAGCGGCCGCCAGTGTGATG
GATATCTGCAGAATTCGGCTTGGCGGCTGCGCGTTCAAACCTCCCGCTTCAAAATGGAGACCCTGCGTGC
TCACTCGGGCTTAAATACCCAGCGTGACCACATGGTGTCGCAAAATGTCGCAAAACACTCACGTGACCTC
TAATACAGGACCTCTAGAGCATGGCTACGATGACGTAAGTCTTTTATCGCGAAGCGCAACCAAGCAGTTA
ATGTGTAAGCTATAACCATGGTAACCGATAAGATAAGAAGGACAGGAGACCAAAGTTCAACTGAAACGAA
TCAACCGGTTTATTGATTAACACGTAATTACAGGGGACGGGTAAGGTAACGGGTGCCAATGGGGCGAGGC
TCAGTATAAAGTCCATTGTTGTCCACAGTAAAATCAACGTTGGCAGATTTTGCATAATTGGATGTGTACT
GCACTTCGGGATTCCAGCGCTTGCTGTTTTCTTTCTGCAGCTCCCATTCAATTTCCACACTCACTTGTCC
TGTGGAGTATTGGGTGATGAATGAAGCAAACTTTGTAGCTGAAAACTCCGCCGGAGGATTCGCAGGAACA
GGCGTGTTTTTGATGAGGATCTGAGGAGGCGGGTTCTTGAGTCCAAAGCCGCCCATAAGAGGAGACGGGT
GAAAGTGTCCATCTGTGTGAGGAATTTTGGCCCAAATGGGACCCTGCAGGTACACGTCTCTATCTTGCCA
CACCATGCCAGGTAATGCTCCCATAGCATGCACATCTCCGGTCGCAGGGTCTGTGCTGCTGCTCTGGAAA
TTGACTGCCACGGTCCCAAATCTTTCGGTGGCCACAGGGTTAGTGGCTTTAATTTCCTCTTCGTCTGTAA
TCATGACACTGTCCAATGCAGTGTTTGAAGCTCCGGCGCTCTCTTTTCCAAAAATCATGACACCGCTCAT
GGGAAAGAACTTGTCTTCGTCGTCTTTGTGTGAGGCCATAGCAGTGCCAGGGTTGATGATGGATTCACGC
CCATTGAGGTTATATTTTGAAGCACCAGTCCAGGTAAAATTGCTGTTGTTGTTGTCTGTTTTTGTTTTAG
AAACGCGCTGCTGCCGATAACAGGGTCCAGGTAGCCAGTTTTTGGGCTGAACAGACATGCCAGCTGGAGA
CCCACGGCTAAACAGCAAGTCCTTGTTTTGGGCACTTCCGGACTGATTTTGAGTTCTGTTCAGGTAATAC
AGGTATTGGTCGATGAGAGGATTCATCAGCCGGTCCAGGCTCTGGCTGTGCGCGTAGCTGCTGTGGAAAG
GCACTTCCTCAAAGGTGTAGCTGAAGGTAAAGTTGTTGCCCGTTCTCAGCATCTGAGAAGGGAAATATTC
CAGGCAGTAAAAGGATGAACGTCCCACGGCTTGGCTGCCATTGTTGAGCGTCAGGTAGCCGTATTGCGGA
ATCATGAACACGTCCGCCGGGAACGGAGGGAGGCAGCCCTGGTGCGCAGAGCCGAGGACGTACGGAAGCT
GGTACTCCGAGTCCGAGAAGACTTGAACCGTGCTGGTAAGGTTATTAGCGATGGTTGTGACGCCATCATT
CGTCGTGACCTCCTTGACTTGGATGTTGAAGAGTTTGAAGTTGAGTCTCTTGGGCCGGAATCCCCAATTG
TTGTTGATGAGTCGCTGCCAGTCACGTGGTGAAAAGTGGCAGTGGAATCTGTTGAAATCAAAATACCCCC
AGGGGGTGCTGTAGCCGAAGTAGTGGTTGTCGTTGCTGGCCCCCGTTGAAGCACTGGAGATTTGCTTGTA
GAGGTGGTTATTGTAGGTGGGCAAGGCCCAGGTGCGGGTGCTGGTGGTGATGACTCTGTCGCCCAGCCAT
GTGGAATCGCAATGCCAATTTCCTGAGGCATTACCCACTCCGTCGGCGCCTTCGTTATTGTCTGCCATTG
GTGCGCCACCGCCTGAAGCCATTGTAGTAGGTCCCACAGCAGCGGGGGTTGCTGGAGGTTCTCCGAGAGG
TTGTGGATCGGGGACTGACTCTGAGTCGCCAGTCTGACCAAAATTGAGTCTCTTTTTAGCGGGCTGCTGG
CCTGTCTTGCCGATGCCCGAGGAGGAGTCTGGCTCTTGTGGCGACTGCTCTACCGGACGTTTCTTTCCAG
GAGCCGTCTTAGCGCCTTCCTCAACCAGACCGAGAGGTTCGAGAACCCGCTTCTTGGCCTGGAAGACTGC
TCGCCCGAGGTTGCCCCCAAAAGACGTATCTTCTTGCAGACGCTCCTGAAACTCGGCGTCGGCGTGGTTA
TACCGCAGGTACGGATTGTCACCCGCTTTGAGCTGCTGGTCGTAGGCCTTGTCGTGCTCGAGGGCCGCTG
CGTCCGCCGCGTTGACGGGCTCCCCCTTGTCGAGTCCGTTGAAGGGTCCGAGGTACTTGTAGCCAGGAAG
CACCAGACCCCGGCCGTCGTCCTGCTTTTGCTGGTTGGCTTTGGGCTTCGGGGCTCCAGGTTTCAAGTCC
CACCACTCGCGAATGCCCTCAGAGAGGTTGTCCTCGAGCCAATCTGGAAGATAACCATCGGCAGCCATAC
CTGATTTAAATCATTTATTGTTCAAAGATGCAGTCATCCAAATCCACATTGACCAGATCGCAGGCAGTGC
AAGCGTCTGGCACCTTTCCCATGATATGATGAATGTAGCACAGT
Features (pLannotate 1.2.2; 15 found; start..end, strand, type, name):
   1821..1854    +  misc_feature   MCS (fragment): pBluescript multiple cloning site
   1863..1881    -  promoter       T7 promoter: promoter for bacteriophage T7 RNA polymerase
   1889..2044    +  CDS            lacZα (fragment): LacZα fragment of β-galactosidase; lacZ fragment
   2049..2477    +  rep_origin     f1 ori (sequence partly withheld): f1 bacteriophage origin of replication; arrow indicates direction of (+) strand synthesis
   2530..2634    +  promoter       AmpR promoter: bla
   2635..3495    +  CDS            AmpR: β-lactamase; bla; confers resistance to ampicillin, carbenicillin, and related antibiotics
   3666..4254    +  rep_origin     ori: high-copy-number ColE1/pMB1/pBR322/pUC origin of replication
   4437..4529    +  CDS            lacI (fragment): lac repressor; lacI; The lac repressor binds to the lac operator to inhibit transcription in E. coli. This inhibition can be relieved by adding lactose or isopropyl-β-D-thiogalactopyranoside (IPTG).
   4542..4563    +  protein_bind   CAP binding site: CAP binding activates transcription in the presence of cAMP. E. coli catabolite activator protein
   4578..4608    +  promoter       lac promoter: promoter for the E. coli lac operon
   4616..4632    +  protein_bind   lac operator: The lac repressor binds to the lac operator to inhibit transcription in E. coli. This inhibition can be relieved by adding lactose or isopropyl-β-D-thiogalactopyranoside (IPTG). lac repressor encoded by lacI
   4677..4695    +  promoter       T3 promoter: promoter for bacteriophage T3 RNA polymerase
   4708..4736    +  misc_feature   MCS (fragment): pBluescript multiple cloning site
   5069..7276    -  CDS            VP1: CAPSD_AAV2S - Experimental evidence at protein level: Swiss-Prot protein existence level 1. Capsid protein self-assembles to form an icosahedral capsid with a T=1 symmetry, about 22 nm in diameter, and consisting of 60 copies of three size variants of the capsid protein VP1, VP2 and VP3 which differ in their N-terminus. The capsid encapsulates the genomic ssDNA. Binds to host cell heparan sulfate and uses host ITGA5-ITGB1 as coreceptor on the cell surface to provide virion attachment to target cell. This attachment induces virion internalization predominantly through clathrin-dependent endocyt
   7296..1094    -  CDS            Rep52 (across the origin): REP52_AAV2S - Experimental evidence at protein level: Swiss-Prot protein existence level 1. Plays a critical role during packaging of viral DNA into empty capsids, where they are thought to be part of the packaging motor complex. The single stranded genomic DNA is packaged in a 3' to 5' direction and requires the association between viral DNA and Rep40. Regulates host PKA activity by interacting with host PRKX as a mechanism to interfere with helper virus propagation and to promote its own replication. From Adeno-associated virus 2 (isolate Srivastava/1982) (AAV-2).
