[The description below was written by a language model from this plasmid's Addgene catalogue record and pLannotate feature annotations shown in this document.]
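Description:
pAAV1_Rep52-VP1 is a 7.4 kb AAV helper-type plasmid that supplies replication and capsid functions for adeno-associated virus serotype 1. The catalogue lists it as a mammalian expression/AAV vector on a "pAAV" backbone. The feature table shows a pBluescript-like bacterial scaffold: a high-copy ColE1/pUC origin, an f1 phage origin, the β-lactamase gene with its own promoter for ampicillin selection, and remnants of the lacZα/lac promoter-operator region. Flanking T3 and T7 promoters and split fragments of the multiple cloning site mark where the viral segment was inserted. No AAV inverted terminal repeats are annotated, consistent with a packaging helper that provides proteins in trans rather than a transfer vector that is itself encapsidated.

The payload consists of two reading frames on the same strand in the native AAV order. A Rep52 coding sequence spans the numbering origin and is followed closely by a VP1 capsid open reading frame of about 2.2 kb. Rep52 is one of the small Rep proteins implicated in loading single-stranded genomes into preformed capsids. The VP1 frame in wild-type AAV also gives rise to the N-terminally shorter VP2 and VP3 proteins, which assemble with VP1 into the 60-subunit icosahedral shell. The annotation tool matched both genes to AAV2 reference proteins by homology, whereas the catalogue states that the insert derives from AAV-1. No eukaryotic promoter or polyadenylation signal is annotated, so the record does not state how expression is driven. About 700 bp upstream of Rep52 is unannotated, and it may hold native viral regulatory sequence. The large Rep proteins are not annotated either. The stated purpose is expression of Rep and capsid proteins for AAV1, presumably for producing serotype 1 recombinant vectors alongside other components.
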