Addgene plasmid #232174: pAAV1_Rep52-VP1
Purpose: Expression of replication/capsid proteins for AAV serotype 1
Depositing lab: Michael Wehr. Depositing organization: Klinikum der Ludwig Maximilians-Universitaet Muenchen.
Backbone
  Vector backbone: pAAV
  Vector type: Mammalian Expression, AAV
Growth in bacteria
  Bacterial resistance: Ampicillin, 100 μg/mL
  Growth temperature: 37°C
  Growth strain: NEB Stable
  Copy number: High Copy
Gene/Insert
  Gene/Insert name: Rep52, VP1 of AAV-1
  Species: Adeno-asscociated virus-1
  Cloning method: Unknown
Terms and licenses: Academic/Nonprofit Terms; Industry Terms: Not Available to Industry
How to cite: pAAV1_Rep52-VP1 was a gift from Michael Wehr (Addgene plasmid # 232174 ; http://n2t.net/addgene:232174 ; RRID:Addgene_232174)
